LOCUS       Exported 3608 bp ds-DNA circular SYN 12-MAY-2021
DEFINITION  CMV driven Multi Cloning Site-2.
ACCESSION   .
VERSION     .
KEYWORDS    pJEP300-pAAV-CMV-MCS2-pA
SOURCE      synthetic DNA construct
  ORGANISM  synthetic DNA construct
REFERENCE   1 (bases 1 to 3608)
  AUTHORS   Kumar N, Stanford W, Aradhana CS, Abraham ND, Dao TJ, Thaseen S,
            Sairavi A, Gonzalez CU, Ploski JE.
  TITLE     The Development of an AAV-Based CRISPR SaCas9 Genome Editing System
            That Can Be Delivered to Neurons in vivo and Regulated via
            Doxycycline and Cre-Recombinase.
  JOURNAL   Front. Mol. Neurosci. (2018) 13
REFERENCE   2 (bases 1 to 3608)
  AUTHORS   .
  TITLE     Direct Submission
  JOURNAL   Exported May 12, 2021 from SnapGene Server 1.1.58
            http://www.snapgene.com
FEATURES             Location/Qualifiers
     source          1..3608
                     /organism="synthetic DNA construct"
                     /mol_type="other DNA"
     repeat_region   1..130
                     /label=AAV2 ITR (alternate)
                     /note="Functional equivalent of wild-type AAV2 ITR"
     enhancer        154..457
                     /label=CMV enhancer
                     /note="human cytomegalovirus immediate early enhancer"
     promoter        458..661
                     /label=CMV promoter
                     /note="human cytomegalovirus (CMV) immediate early
                     promoter"
     primer_bind     612..632
                     /label=CMV-F
                     /note="Human CMV immediate early promoter, forward primer"
     primer_bind     658..682
                     /label=LNCX
                     /note="Human CMV promoter, forward primer"
     primer_bind     complement(813..832)
                     /label=SV40pA-R
                     /note="SV40 polyA, reverse primer"
     repeat_region   871..1011
                     /label=AAV2 ITR
                     /note="inverted terminal repeat of adeno-associated virus
                     serotype 2"
     repeat_region   871..1000
                     /label=AAV2 ITR
     rep_origin      1086..1541
                     /direction=RIGHT
                     /label=f1 ori
                     /note="f1 bacteriophage origin of replication; arrow
                     indicates direction of (+) strand synthesis"
     primer_bind     complement(1173..1192)
                     /label=F1ori-R
                     /note="F1 origin, reverse primer"
     primer_bind     1383..1404
                     /label=F1ori-F
                     /note="F1 origin, forward primer"
     primer_bind     complement(1558..1577)
                     /label=pRS-marker
                     /note="pRS vectors, use to sequence yeast selectable
                     marker"
     primer_bind     1677..1699
                     /label=pGEX 3'
                     /note="pGEX vectors, reverse primer"
     primer_bind     complement(1737..1755)
                     /label=pBRforEco
                     /note="pBR322 vectors, upsteam of EcoRI site, forward
                     primer"
     promoter        1823..1927
                     /gene="bla"
                     /label=AmpR promoter
     CDS             1928..2788
                     /codon_start=1
                     /gene="bla"
                     /product="beta-lactamase"
                     /label=AmpR
                     /note="confers resistance to ampicillin, carbenicillin, and
                     related antibiotics"
                     /translation="MSIQHFRVALIPFFAAFCLPVFAHPETLVKVKDAEDQLGARVGYI
                     ELDLNSGKILESFRPEERFPMMSTFKVLLCGAVLSRIDAGQEQLGRRIHYSQNDLVEYS
                     PVTEKHLTDGMTVRELCSAAITMSDNTAANLLLTTIGGPKELTAFLHNMGDHVTRLDRW
                     EPELNEAIPNDERDTTMPVAMATTLRKLLTGELLTLASRQQLIDWMEADKVAGPLLRSA
                     LPAGWFIADKSGAGERGSRGIIAALGPDGKPSRIVVIYTTGSQATMDERNRQIAEIGAS
                     LIKHW"
     primer_bind     complement(2146..2165)
                     /label=Amp-R
                     /note="Ampicillin resistance gene, reverse primer"
     rep_origin      2959..3547
                     /direction=RIGHT
                     /label=ori
                     /note="high-copy-number ColE1/pMB1/pBR322/pUC origin of
                     replication"
     primer_bind     3448..3467
                     /label=pBR322ori-F
                     /note="pBR322 origin, forward primer"
ORIGIN
        1 cctgcaggca gctgcgcgct cgctcgctca ctgaggccgc ccgggcgtcg ggcgaccttt
       61 ggtcgcccgg cctcagtgag cgagcgagcg cgcagagagg gagtggccaa ctccatcact
      121 aggggttcct gcggccgcac gcgtggagtt ccgcgttaca taacttacgg taaatggccc
      181 gcctggctga ccgcccaacg acccccgccc attgacgtca ataatgacgt atgttcccat
      241 agtaacgcca atagggactt tccattgacg tcaatgggtg gagtatttac ggtaaactgc
      301 ccacttggca gtacatcaag tgtatcatat gccaagtacg ccccctattg acgtcaatga
      361 cagtaaatgg cccgcctggc attatgccca gtacatgacc ttatgggact ttcctacttg
      421 gcagtacatc tacgtattag tcatcgctat taccatggtg atgcggtttt ggcagtacat
      481 caatgggcgt ggatagcggt ttgactcacg gggatttcca agtctccacc ccattgacgt
      541 caatgggagt ttgttttggc accaaaatca acgggacttt ccaaaatgtc gtaacaactc
      601 cgccccattg acgcaaatgg gcggtaggcg tgtacggtgg gaggtctata taagcagagc
      661 tcgtttagtg aaccgtcaga tcgcctggag acgccatcca cgctgttttg acctccatag
      721 aagacaccgg aattcggtac caccggtgct ctagacatat ggatatctga ctagtctcga
      781 gtttattgca gcttataatg gttacaaata aagcaatagc atcacaaatt tcacaaataa
      841 agcatttttt tcactggacc gagcggccgc aggaacccct agtgatggag ttggccactc
      901 cctctctgcg cgctcgctcg ctcactgagg ccgggcgacc aaaggtcgcc cgacgcccgg
      961 gctttgcccg ggcggcctca gtgagcgagc gagcgcgcag ctgcctgcag gggcgcctga
     1021 tgcggtattt tctccttacg catctgtgcg gtatttcaca ccgcatannn nnnnnnnnnn
     1081 nnnnnnnnnn nnnnnnnnnn nnnnnnnnnn nnnnnnnnnn nnnnnnnnnn nnnnnnnnnn
     1141 nnnnnnnnnn nnnnnnnnnn nntnnnnnnn nnnnnnnnnn nnnnnnnnnn nnnnnnnnnn
     1201 nnnnnnnnnc nnnnnnnnnn nnnnnnnnnn nnnnnnnnnn nnnnnnnnnn nnnnnnnnnn
     1261 nnnnnnnnnn nnnnnnnnnn nnnnnnnnnn nnnnnnnnnn nnnnnnnnnn nnnnnnnnnn
     1321 nnnnnnnnnn nnnnnnnnnn nnnnnnnnnn ncctttgacg ttggagtcca cgttctttaa
     1381 tagtggactc ttgttccaaa ctggaacaac actcaactct atctcgggct attcttttga
     1441 tttataaggg attttgccga tttcggtcta ttggttaaaa aatgagctga tttaacaaaa
     1501 atttaacgcg aattttaaca aaatattaac gtttacaatt ttatggtgca ctctcagtac
     1561 aatctgctct gatgccgcat agttaagcca gccccgacac ccgccaacac ccgctgacgc
     1621 gccctgacgg gcttgtctgc tcccggcatc cgcttacaga caagctgtga ccgtctccgg
     1681 gagctgcatg tgtcagaggt tttcaccgtc atcaccgaaa cgcgcgagac gaaagggcct
     1741 cgtgatacgc ctatttttat aggttaatgt catgataata atggtttctt agacgtcagg
     1801 tggcactttt cggggaaatg tgcgcggaac ccctatttgt ttatttttct aaatacattc
     1861 aaatatgtat ccgctcatga gacaataacc ctgataaatg cttcaataat attgaaaaag
     1921 gaagagtatg agtattcaac atttccgtgt cgcccttatt cccttttttg cggcattttg
     1981 ccttcctgtt tttgctcacc cagaaacgct ggtgaaagta aaagatgctg aagatcagtt
     2041 gggtgcacga gtgggttaca tcgaactgga tctcaacagc ggtaagatcc ttgagagttt
     2101 tcgccccgaa gaacgttttc caatgatgag cacttttaaa gttctgctat gtggcgcggt
     2161 attatcccgt attgacgccg ggcaagagca actcggtcgc cgcatacact attctcagaa
     2221 tgacttggtt gagtactcac cagtcacaga aaagcatctt acggatggca tgacagtaag
     2281 agaattatgc agtgctgcca taaccatgag tgataacact gcggccaact tacttctgac
     2341 aacgatcgga ggaccgaagg agctaaccgc ttttttgcac aacatggggg atcatgtaac
     2401 tcgccttgat cgttgggaac cggagctgaa tgaagccata ccaaacgacg agcgtgacac
     2461 cacgatgcct gtagcaatgg caacaacgtt gcgcaaacta ttaactggcg aactacttac
     2521 tctagcttcc cggcaacaat taatagactg gatggaggcg gataaagttg caggaccact
     2581 tctgcgctcg gcccttccgg ctggctggtt tattgctgat aaatctggag ccggtgagcg
     2641 tgggtctcgc ggtatcattg cagcactggg gccagatggt aagccctccc gtatcgtagt
     2701 tatctacacg acggggagtc aggcaactat ggatgaacga aatagacaga tcgctgagat
     2761 aggtgcctca ctgattaagc attggtaact gtcagaccaa gtttactcat atatacttta
     2821 gattgattta aaacttcatt tttaatttaa aaggatctag gtgaagatcc tttttgataa
     2881 tctcatgacc aaaatccctt aacgtgagtt ttcgttccac tgagcgtcag accccgtaga
     2941 aaagatcaaa ggatcttctt gagatccttt ttttctgcgc gtaatctgct gcttgcaaac
     3001 aaaaaaacca ccgctaccag cggtggtttg tttgccggat caagagctac caactctttt
     3061 tccgaaggta actggcttca gcagagcgca gataccaaat actgttcttc tagtgtagcc
     3121 gtagttaggc caccacttca agaactctgt agcaccgcct acatacctcg ctctgctaat
     3181 cctgttacca gtggctgctg ccagtggcga taagtcgtgt cttaccgggt tggactcaag
     3241 acgatagtta ccggataagg cgcagcggtc gggctgaacg gggggttcgt gcacacagcc
     3301 cagcttggag cgaacgacct acaccgaact gagataccta cagcgtgagc tatgagaaag
     3361 cgccacgctt cccgaaggga gaaaggcgga caggtatccg gtaagcggca gggtcggaac
     3421 aggagagcgc acgagggagc ttccaggggg aaacgcctgg tatctttata gtcctgtcgg
     3481 gtttcgccac ctctgacttg agcgtcgatt tttgtgatgc tcgtcagggg ggcggagcct
     3541 atggaaaaac gccagcaacg cggccttttt acggttcctg gccttttgct ggccttttgc
     3601 tcacatgt
//
