[The description below was written by a language model from this plasmid's Addgene catalogue record and the feature table of its GenBank file.]
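Description:
pJEP300-pAAV-CMV-MCS2-pA is an empty adeno-associated virus (AAV) transfer plasmid intended as a cloning backbone: it carries no insert, only a CMV-driven expression cassette with a multiple cloning site. The catalogue lists a total size of 3619 bp, while the held sequence record is 3608 bp, a small discrepancy the record does not explain. In bacteria the plasmid is maintained at high copy through a ColE1/pUC-type origin and selected with ampicillin via the bla (beta-lactamase) gene under its own promoter. An f1 bacteriophage origin is also present in the backbone. The recommended host is a recombination-deficient stable strain, consistent with the usual need to protect the repeat-rich ITRs from rearrangement.

The packaged region is bounded by two AAV2 inverted terminal repeats, one annotated as an alternate but functionally equivalent form; these are the cis elements required for replication and encapsidation of the intervening DNA when rep, cap and helper functions are supplied in trans. Between them sit the human cytomegalovirus immediate early enhancer and promoter, followed by a short interval that corresponds to the "MCS2" cloning site (not annotated as its own feature), and then a compact 219 bp 3' UTR containing an SV40-based polyadenylation signal, marked in the feature table only by an SV40 polyA primer site. Because the cassette between the ITRs is under 1 kb, most of the AAV packaging capacity remains available for a gene of interest. The plasmid comes from work developing an AAV-delivered SaCas9 genome editing system for neurons in vivo, where it serves as a starting vector for building strong, constitutive CMV-driven expression constructs.
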