Addgene plasmid #112138: pJEP300-pAAV-CMV-MCS2-pA
Purpose: CMV driven Multi Cloning Site-2
Depositing lab: Jonathan Ploski. Depositing organization: University of Texas at Dallas. Publication: The Development of an AAV-Based CRISPR SaCas9 Genome Editing System That Can Be Delivered to Neurons in vivo and Regulated via Doxycycline and Cre-Recombinase. Kumar N, Stanford W, de Solis C, Aradhana, Abraham ND, Dao TJ, Thaseen S, Sairavi A, Gonzalez CU, Ploski JE. Front Mol Neurosci. 2018 Nov 13;11:413. doi: 10.3389/fnmol.2018.00413. eCollection 2018. PubMed 30483052.
Backbone
  Vector backbone: AAV
  Backbone manufacturer: Alligent Technologies
  Total vector size (bp): 3619
  Modifications to backbone: Vector backbone has 219 bps 3’UTR that contains an SV40 based poly-adenylation signal
  Vector type: AAV
Growth in bacteria
  Bacterial resistance: Ampicillin, 100 μg/mL
  Growth temperature: 37°C
  Growth strain: NEB Stable
  Copy number: High Copy
Gene/Insert
  Gene/Insert name: N/A
Terms and licenses: Academic/Nonprofit Terms; Industry Terms: Not Available to Industry
How to cite: pJEP300-pAAV-CMV-MCS2-pA was a gift from Jonathan Ploski (Addgene plasmid # 112138 ; http://n2t.net/addgene:112138 ; RRID:Addgene_112138)
